Addgene plasmid #174865: pCMV-Mm.cargo(Cas9)
Purpose: Expresses mouse Peg10 cargoRNA encoding SpCas9
Depositing lab: Feng Zhang. Depositing organization: Broad Institute. Publication: Mammalian retrovirus-like protein PEG10 packages its own mRNA and can be pseudotyped for mRNA delivery. Segel M, Lash B, Song J, Ladha A, Liu CC, Jin X, Mekhedov SL, Macrae RK, Koonin EV, Zhang F. Science. 2021 Aug 20;373(6557):882-889. doi: 10.1126/science.abg6155. PubMed 34413232.
Backbone
  Vector backbone: pcDNA3.1
  Backbone size w/o insert (bp): 5300
  Total vector size (bp): 10581
  Vector type: Mammalian Expression
Growth in bacteria
  Bacterial resistance: Ampicillin, 100 μg/mL
  Growth temperature: 37°C
  Growth strain: NEB Stable
  Copy number: High Copy
Gene/Insert
  Gene/Insert name: SpCas9 flanked by MmPeg10 UTRs
  Species: M. musculus (mouse); S.pyogenes
  Insert size (bp): 5200
  Promoter: CMV
  Tag / fusion protein: HA-SV40 NLS (N terminal on insert); SV40 NLS (C terminal on insert)
  Cloning method: Gibson Cloning
  Sequencing primers: 5′ CMV Forward
Terms and licenses: Academic/Nonprofit Terms; Industry Terms: Not Available to Industry
How to cite: pCMV-Mm.cargo(Cas9) was a gift from Feng Zhang (Addgene plasmid # 174865 ; http://n2t.net/addgene:174865 ; RRID:Addgene_174865)
