[The description below was written by a language model from this plasmid's Addgene catalogue record and pLannotate feature annotations shown in this document.]
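Description:
pCMV-Mm.cargo(Cas9) is a mammalian expression plasmid of about 10.6 kb built on the pcDNA3.1 backbone. It transcribes a "cargo" RNA in which the Streptococcus pyogenes Cas9 coding sequence is flanked by the untranslated regions of mouse Peg10. It is propagated in E. coli as a high-copy plasmid through a ColE1/pUC-type origin and selected with ampicillin (AmpR, β-lactamase). The backbone also carries an f1 origin and an SV40 promoter-driven neomycin/kanamycin phosphotransferase cassette with an SV40 poly(A) signal, which would allow G418 selection in mammalian cells.

The payload is driven by the CMV immediate-early enhancer and promoter, with a T7 promoter just downstream, and is terminated by the bovine growth hormone poly(A) signal. Cas9 is annotated as two contiguous segments that together form the full-length open reading frame. According to the record it carries an N-terminal HA tag with an SV40 NLS and a second SV40 NLS at the C terminus. The Peg10 UTRs are not annotated in the feature table, but unannotated stretches between the promoter region and the HA tag and between the end of Cas9 and the poly(A) signal are where they would be expected to lie. Several very short hits (HIV-1 LTR, mPapaya1, ble, lacI and SV40 promoter fragments) are probably annotation artefacts or backbone remnants rather than functional parts.

PEG10 is a retrovirus-like protein that packages its own mRNA. Flanking Cas9 with the Peg10 UTRs is intended to make the Cas9 transcript a substrate for packaging into PEG10 particles. Those particles can be pseudotyped to deliver the mRNA into target cells. The PEG10 protein and any fusogen are not encoded on this plasmid, so they would need to be supplied separately.
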