Features (pLannotate 1.2.2; 23 found; start..end, strand, type, name):
      1..380     +  enhancer       CMV enhancer: human cytomegalovirus immediate early enhancer
    381..584     +  promoter       CMV promoter: human cytomegalovirus (CMV) immediate early promoter
    580..613     +  LTR            5' LTR (truncated) (fragment): truncated 5' long terminal repeat (LTR) from HIV-1
    629..647     +  promoter       T7 promoter: promoter for bacteriophage T7 RNA polymerase
   1050..1077    +  CDS            3xHA (fragment): three tandem HA epitope tags
   1110..2711    +  CDS            Cas9(N): N-terminal portion of Streptococcus pyogenes Cas9 (Zetsche et al., 2015)
   2712..5210    +  CDS            Cas9(C): C-terminal portion of Streptococcus pyogenes Cas9 (Zetsche et al., 2015)
   5249..5273    +  CDS            mPapaya1 (fragment): monomeric yellow fluorescent protein derived from the Zoanthus fluorescent protein zFP538 mammalian codon-optimized
   5956..6180    +  polyA_signal   bGH poly(A) signal: bovine growth hormone polyadenylation signal
   6184..6205    +  promoter       SV40 promoter (fragment): SV40 enhancer and early promoter
   6226..6654    +  rep_origin     f1 ori (sequence partly withheld): f1 bacteriophage origin of replication; arrow indicates direction of (+) strand synthesis
   6668..6997    +  promoter       SV40 promoter: SV40 enhancer and early promoter
   7064..7855    +  CDS            neo: KKA2_KLEPN - Also known as kan, nptII. Experimental evidence at protein level: Swiss-Prot protein existence level 1. Resistance to kanamycin, neomycin, paromomycin, ribostamycin, butirosin and gentamicin B. From Klebsiella pneumoniae.
   7879..8037    +  CDS            ble (fragment): BLE_KLEPN - Experimental evidence at protein level: Swiss-Prot protein existence level 1. Binding protein with a strong affinity to the bleomycin family of antibiotics. Binds to CL990; an antimitotic-antibiotic compound. From Klebsiella pneumoniae.
   8032..8153    +  polyA_signal   SV40 poly(A) signal: SV40 polyadenylation signal
   8226..8242    -  protein_bind   lac operator: The lac repressor binds to the lac operator to inhibit transcription in E. coli. This inhibition can be relieved by adding lactose or isopropyl-β-D-thiogalactopyranoside (IPTG). lac repressor encoded by lacI
   8250..8280    -  promoter       lac promoter: promoter for the E. coli lac operon
   8295..8316    -  protein_bind   CAP binding site: CAP binding activates transcription in the presence of cAMP. E. coli catabolite activator protein
   8329..8421    -  CDS            lacI (fragment): lac repressor; lacI; The lac repressor binds to the lac operator to inhibit transcription in E. coli. This inhibition can be relieved by adding lactose or isopropyl-β-D-thiogalactopyranoside (IPTG).
   8604..9192    -  rep_origin     ori: high-copy-number ColE1/pMB1/pBR322/pUC origin of replication
   9363..10223   -  CDS            AmpR: β-lactamase; bla; confers resistance to ampicillin, carbenicillin, and related antibiotics
  10224..10328   -  promoter       AmpR promoter: bla
  10387..10439   -  misc_feature   bom (fragment): basis of mobility region from pBR322
>Addgene plasmid #174865 | pCMV-Mm.cargo(Cas9) | addgene full sequence | sequence record 342429 | Addgene NGS Result
GACATTGATTATTGACTAGTTATTAATAGTAATCAATTACGGGGTCATTAGTTCATAGCCCATATATGGA
GTTCCGCGTTACATAACTTACGGTAAATGGCCCGCCTGGCTGACCGCCCAACGACCCCCGCCCATTGACG
TCAATAATGACGTATGTTCCCATAGTAACGCCAATAGGGACTTTCCATTGACGTCAATGGGTGGAGTATT
TACGGTAAACTGCCCACTTGGCAGTACATCAAGTGTATCATATGCCAAGTACGCCCCCTATTGACGTCAA
TGACGGTAAATGGCCCGCCTGGCATTATGCCCAGTACATGACCTTATGGGACTTTCCTACTTGGCAGTAC
ATCTACGTATTAGTCATCGCTATTACCATGGTGATGCGGTTTTGGCAGTACATCAATGGGCGTGGATAGC
GGTTTGACTCACGGGGATTTCCAAGTCTCCACCCCATTGACGTCAATGGGAGTTTGTTTTGGCACCAAAA
TCAACGGGACTTTCCAAAATGTCGTAACAACTCCGCCCCATTGACGCAAATGGGCGGTAGGCGTGTACGG
TGGGAGGTCTATATAAGCAGAGCTCTCTGGCTAACTAGAGAACCCACTGCTTACTGGCTTATCGAAATTA
ATACGACTCACTATAGGGAGACCCAAGCTGGCTAGCGTTTAAAACCGGATTTGGCGCCCCCCCTCCTAGG
ATCTCTCTATATAAGGCAAGCAGTCCGGACTCCCGATACACGCGTTTCCAACTTGAGTTGGTGTGTGTCG
AAGAATCCTGACCAACTACGACCTGGGGAGAGCAGCCAACCGAGAAGGTCCACCGAGCCTCGCCTAGGTC
TGCTGCGCGGGCTGCGGTCCGGAGCCTTCTCCGGACCGCGGTCACCCAGTGGACCGGGCCGTCGCGGGAC
CCCTCATCCTTCGTGGCATCGCAGAGGAATCCTCGTGTGGAACAGGCGGGTTTTAAGAACCAAAAGACGC
CAACCACGAGGGTCCCAGGATCCAGGGCTCCCTCCCCAGGGGAGTGAAGCCCCTCTCACCGCAGCCATGT
ACCCATACGATGTTCCAGATTACGCTTCGCCGAAGAAAAAGCGCAAGGTCGAAGCGTCCGACAAGAAGTA
CAGCATCGGCCTGGACATCGGCACCAACTCTGTGGGCTGGGCCGTGATCACCGACGAGTACAAGGTGCCC
AGCAAGAAATTCAAGGTGCTGGGCAACACCGACCGGCACAGCATCAAGAAGAACCTGATCGGAGCCCTGC
TGTTCGACAGCGGCGAAACAGCCGAGGCCACCCGGCTGAAGAGAACCGCCAGAAGAAGATACACCAGACG
GAAGAACCGGATCTGCTATCTGCAAGAGATCTTCAGCAACGAGATGGCCAAGGTGGACGACAGCTTCTTC
CACAGACTGGAAGAGTCCTTCCTGGTGGAAGAGGATAAGAAGCACGAGCGGCACCCCATCTTCGGCAACA
TCGTGGACGAGGTGGCCTACCACGAGAAGTACCCCACCATCTACCACCTGAGAAAGAAACTGGTGGACAG
CACCGACAAGGCCGACCTGCGGCTGATCTATCTGGCCCTGGCCCACATGATCAAGTTCCGGGGCCACTTC
CTGATCGAGGGCGACCTGAACCCCGACAACAGCGACGTGGACAAGCTGTTCATCCAGCTGGTGCAGACCT
ACAACCAGCTGTTCGAGGAAAACCCCATCAACGCCAGCGGCGTGGACGCCAAGGCCATCCTGTCTGCCAG
ACTGAGCAAGAGCAGACGGCTGGAAAATCTGATCGCCCAGCTGCCCGGCGAGAAGAAGAATGGCCTGTTC
GGAAACCTGATTGCCCTGAGCCTGGGCCTGACCCCCAACTTCAAGAGCAACTTCGACCTGGCCGAGGATG
CCAAACTGCAGCTGAGCAAGGACACCTACGACGACGACCTGGACAACCTGCTGGCCCAGATCGGCGACCA
GTACGCCGACCTGTTTCTGGCCGCCAAGAACCTGTCCGACGCCATCCTGCTGAGCGACATCCTGAGAGTG
AACACCGAGATCACCAAGGCCCCCCTGAGCGCCTCTATGATCAAGAGATACGACGAGCACCACCAGGACC
TGACCCTGCTGAAAGCTCTCGTGCGGCAGCAGCTGCCTGAGAAGTACAAAGAGATTTTCTTCGACCAGAG
CAAGAACGGCTACGCCGGCTACATTGACGGCGGAGCCAGCCAGGAAGAGTTCTACAAGTTCATCAAGCCC
ATCCTGGAAAAGATGGACGGCACCGAGGAACTGCTCGTGAAGCTGAACAGAGAGGACCTGCTGCGGAAGC
AGCGGACCTTCGACAACGGCAGCATCCCCCACCAGATCCACCTGGGAGAGCTGCACGCCATTCTGCGGCG
GCAGGAAGATTTTTACCCATTCCTGAAGGACAACCGGGAAAAGATCGAGAAGATCCTGACCTTCCGCATC
CCCTACTACGTGGGCCCTCTGGCCAGGGGAAACAGCAGATTCGCCTGGATGACCAGAAAGAGCGAGGAAA
CCATCACCCCCTGGAACTTCGAGGAAGTGGTGGACAAGGGCGCTTCCGCCCAGAGCTTCATCGAGCGGAT
GACCAACTTCGATAAGAACCTGCCCAACGAGAAGGTGCTGCCCAAGCACAGCCTGCTGTACGAGTACTTC
ACCGTGTATAACGAGCTGACCAAAGTGAAATACGTGACCGAGGGAATGAGAAAGCCCGCCTTCCTGAGCG
GCGAGCAGAAAAAGGCCATCGTGGACCTGCTGTTCAAGACCAACCGGAAAGTGACCGTGAAGCAGCTGAA
AGAGGACTACTTCAAGAAAATCGAGTGCTTCGACTCCGTGGAAATCTCCGGCGTGGAAGATCGGTTCAAC
GCCTCCCTGGGCACATACCACGATCTGCTGAAAATTATCAAGGACAAGGACTTCCTGGACAATGAGGAAA
ACGAGGACATTCTGGAAGATATCGTGCTGACCCTGACACTGTTTGAGGACAGAGAGATGATCGAGGAACG
GCTGAAAACCTATGCCCACCTGTTCGACGACAAAGTGATGAAGCAGCTGAAGCGGCGGAGATACACCGGC
TGGGGCAGGCTGAGCCGGAAGCTGATCAACGGCATCCGGGACAAGCAGTCCGGCAAGACAATCCTGGATT
TCCTGAAGTCCGACGGCTTCGCCAACAGAAACTTCATGCAGCTGATCCACGACGACAGCCTGACCTTTAA
AGAGGACATCCAGAAAGCCCAGGTGTCCGGCCAGGGCGATAGCCTGCACGAGCACATTGCCAATCTGGCC
GGCAGCCCCGCCATTAAGAAGGGCATCCTGCAGACAGTGAAGGTGGTGGACGAGCTCGTGAAAGTGATGG
GCCGGCACAAGCCCGAGAACATCGTGATCGAAATGGCCAGAGAGAACCAGACCACCCAGAAGGGACAGAA
GAACAGCCGCGAGAGAATGAAGCGGATCGAAGAGGGCATCAAAGAGCTGGGCAGCCAGATCCTGAAAGAA
CACCCCGTGGAAAACACCCAGCTGCAGAACGAGAAGCTGTACCTGTACTACCTGCAGAATGGGCGGGATA
TGTACGTGGACCAGGAACTGGACATCAACCGGCTGTCCGACTACGATGTGGACCATATCGTGCCTCAGAG
CTTTCTGAAGGACGACTCCATCGACAACAAGGTGCTGACCAGAAGCGACAAGAACCGGGGCAAGAGCGAC
AACGTGCCCTCCGAAGAGGTCGTGAAGAAGATGAAGAACTACTGGCGGCAGCTGCTGAACGCCAAGCTGA
TTACCCAGAGAAAGTTCGACAATCTGACCAAGGCCGAGAGAGGCGGCCTGAGCGAACTGGATAAGGCCGG
CTTCATCAAGAGACAGCTGGTGGAAACCCGGCAGATCACAAAGCACGTGGCACAGATCCTGGACTCCCGG
ATGAACACTAAGTACGACGAGAATGACAAGCTGATCCGGGAAGTGAAAGTGATCACCCTGAAGTCCAAGC
TGGTGTCCGATTTCCGGAAGGATTTCCAGTTTTACAAAGTGCGCGAGATCAACAACTACCACCACGCCCA
CGACGCCTACCTGAACGCCGTCGTGGGAACCGCCCTGATCAAAAAGTACCCTAAGCTGGAAAGCGAGTTC
GTGTACGGCGACTACAAGGTGTACGACGTGCGGAAGATGATCGCCAAGAGCGAGCAGGAAATCGGCAAGG
CTACCGCCAAGTACTTCTTCTACAGCAACATCATGAACTTTTTCAAGACCGAGATTACCCTGGCCAACGG
CGAGATCCGGAAGCGGCCTCTGATCGAGACAAACGGCGAAACCGGGGAGATCGTGTGGGATAAGGGCCGG
GATTTTGCCACCGTGCGGAAAGTGCTGAGCATGCCCCAAGTGAATATCGTGAAAAAGACCGAGGTGCAGA
CAGGCGGCTTCAGCAAAGAGTCTATCCTGCCCAAGAGGAACAGCGATAAGCTGATCGCCAGAAAGAAGGA
CTGGGACCCTAAGAAGTACGGCGGCTTCGACAGCCCCACCGTGGCCTATTCTGTGCTGGTGGTGGCCAAA
GTGGAAAAGGGCAAGTCCAAGAAACTGAAGAGTGTGAAAGAGCTGCTGGGGATCACCATCATGGAAAGAA
GCAGCTTCGAGAAGAATCCCATCGACTTTCTGGAAGCCAAGGGCTACAAAGAAGTGAAAAAGGACCTGAT
CATCAAGCTGCCTAAGTACTCCCTGTTCGAGCTGGAAAACGGCCGGAAGAGAATGCTGGCCTCTGCCGGC
GAACTGCAGAAGGGAAACGAACTGGCCCTGCCCTCCAAATATGTGAACTTCCTGTACCTGGCCAGCCACT
ATGAGAAGCTGAAGGGCTCCCCCGAGGATAATGAGCAGAAACAGCTGTTTGTGGAACAGCACAAGCACTA
CCTGGACGAGATCATCGAGCAGATCAGCGAGTTCTCCAAGAGAGTGATCCTGGCCGACGCTAATCTGGAC
AAAGTGCTGTCCGCCTACAACAAGCACCGGGATAAGCCCATCAGAGAGCAGGCCGAGAATATCATCCACC
TGTTTACCCTGACCAATCTGGGAGCCCCTGCCGCCTTCAAGTACTTTGACACCACCATCGACCGGAAGAG
GTACACCAGCACCAAAGAGGTGCTGGACGCCACCCTGATCCACCAGAGCATCACCGGCCTGTACGAGACA
CGGATCGACCTGTCTCAGCTGGGAGGCGACAGCCCCAAGAAGAAGAGAAAGGTGGAGGCCAGCTAATAAG
GCATGGACGAGCTGTACAAGTAACATCCTGCAGTGCTGCGTGAAACCTGTCATGTCCTTTGTAGTCTCTG
CCCTCAACTTGATCCTGTGCAGCTTCTCAATCTATGACTGTGTGGTACTGGACCTTCAGAGGCGCACAGA
GCTCAAGTCAGTTTTCGTCTTGACTGCCACTTTATAAGTTGACAGGCCTGGGTTTTACTTGTTAAAACCT
CTCACCATCTCAATCACAGGCTGCCAAGTGTCTTTACAAAGAAGCTGATACAAACACAGGCCATGCTGAT
TTCTTACAGAGGGAGAGAAGAGGAAGAGAAGAAGAAAGAGGAGGAAGAGGACATGACTTGCCCATATGCT
GGGCACCTTATAAAGGAAGCCAGACTTTTCGGTGCAGTATGGAAAGGCTTCCGTGATTCTCTTGCTGCAC
CCCACGAAACTTCACCACCTTCAAACTCCATTTTCACGGTTCCGTTAATTTTCAAGGAGCAGCAACTCGA
CTGGTTCTCTGCTACATGAAACACCTCAGCTTGAAAAGGAAGTGCTCTCTCAGACTGACTTGTGAGTGTG
CCTTCACATTCTGGTGCAAATCATGCTTAAGCTTGGTACCGAGCTCGGATCCACTAGTCCAGTGTGGTGG
AATTCTGCAGATATCCAGCACAGTGGCGGCCGCTCGAGTCTAGAGGGCCCGTTTAAACCCGCTGATCAGC
CTCGACTGTGCCTTCTAGTTGCCAGCCATCTGTTGTTTGCCCCTCCCCCGTGCCTTCCTTGACCCTGGAA
GGTGCCACTCCCACTGTCCTTTCCTAATAAAATGAGGAAATTGCATCGCATTGTCTGAGTAGGTGTCATT
CTATTCTGGGGGGTGGGGTGGGGCAGGACAGCAAGGGGGAGGATTGGGAAGACAATAGCAGGCATGCTGG
GGATGCGGTGGGCTCTATGGCTTCTGAGGCGGAAAGAACCAGCTGGGGCTCTAGGGGGTATCCCC
[124 nt withheld, positions 6226-6349]
C
[91 nt withheld, positions 6351-6441]
A
[49 nt withheld, positions 6443-6491]
CCTTTGACGTTGGAGTCCACGTTCTTT
[37 nt withheld, positions 6519-6555]
ACCCTATCTCGGTCTATTCTTTTGATTTATAAGGGATTTTGCCGATTTCGGCCTATTGGTTAAAAAATGA
GCTGATTTAACAAAAATTTAACGCGAATTAATTCTGTGGAATGTGTGTCAGTTAGGGTGTGGAAAGTCCC
CAGGCTCCCCAGCAGGCAGAAGTATGCAAAGCATGCATCTCAATTAGTCAGCAACCAGGTGTGGAAAGTC
CCCAGGCTCCCCAGCAGGCAGAAGTATGCAAAGCATGCATCTCAATTAGTCAGCAACCATAGTCCCGCCC
CTAACTCCGCCCATCCCGCCCCTAACTCCGCCCAGTTCCGCCCATTCTCCGCCCCATGGCTGACTAATTT
TTTTTATTTATGCAGAGGCCGAGGCCGCCTCTGCCTCTGAGCTATTCCAGAAGTAGTGAGGAGGCTTTTT
TGGAGGCCTAGGCTTTTGCAAAAAGCTCCCGGGAGCTTGTATATCCATTTTCGGATCTGATCAAGAGACA
GGATGAGGATCGTTTCGCATGATTGAACAAGATGGATTGCACGCAGGTTCTCCGGCCGCTTGGGTGGAGA
GGCTATTCGGCTATGACTGGGCACAACAGACAATCGGCTGCTCTGATGCCGCCGTGTTCCGGCTGTCAGC
GCAGGGGCGCCCGGTTCTTTTTGTCAAGACCGACCTGTCCGGTGCCCTGAATGAACTGCAGGACGAGGCA
GCGCGGCTATCGTGGCTGGCCACGACGGGCGTTCCTTGCGCAGCTGTGCTCGACGTTGTCACTGAAGCGG
GAAGGGACTGGCTGCTATTGGGCGAAGTGCCGGGGCAGGATCTCCTGTCATCTCACCTTGCTCCTGCCGA
GAAAGTATCCATCATGGCTGATGCAATGCGGCGGCTGCATACGCTTGATCCGGCTACCTGCCCATTCGAC
CACCAAGCGAAACATCGCATCGAGCGAGCACGTACTCGGATGGAAGCCGGTCTTGTCGATCAGGATGATC
TGGACGAAGAGCATCAGGGGCTCGCGCCAGCCGAACTGTTCGCCAGGCTCAAGGCGCGCATGCCCGACGG
CGAGGATCTCGTCGTGACCCATGGCGATGCCTGCTTGCCGAATATCATGGTGGAAAATGGCCGCTTTTCT
GGATTCATCGACTGTGGCCGGCTGGGTGTGGCGGACCGCTATCAGGACATAGCGTTGGCTACCCGTGATA
TTGCTGAAGAGCTTGGCGGCGAATGGGCTGACCGCTTCCTCGTGCTTTACGGTATCGCCGCTCCCGATTC
GCAGCGCATCGCCTTCTATCGCCTTCTTGACGAGTTCTTCTGAGCGGGACTCTGGGGTTCGAAATGACCG
ACCAAGCGACGCCCAACCTGCCATCACGAGATTTCGATTCCACCGCCGCCTTCTATGAAAGGTTGGGCTT
CGGAATCGTTTTCCGGGACGCCGGCTGGATGATCCTCCAGCGCGGGGATCTCATGCTGGAGTTCTTCGCC
CACCCCAACTTGTTTATTGCAGCTTATAATGGTTACAAATAAAGCAATAGCATCACAAATTTCACAAATA
AAGCATTTTTTTCACTGCATTCTAGTTGTGGTTTGTCCAAACTCATCAATGTATCTTATCATGTCTGTAT
ACCGTCGACCTCTAGCTAGAGCTTGGCGTAATCATGGTCATAGCTGTTTCCTGTGTGAAATTGTTATCCG
CTCACAATTCCACACAACATACGAGCCGGAAGCATAAAGTGTAAAGCCTGGGGTGCCTAATGAGTGAGCT
AACTCACATTAATTGCGTTGCGCTCACTGCCCGCTTTCCAGTCGGGAAACCTGTCGTGCCAGCTGCATTA
ATGAATCGGCCAACGCGCGGGGAGAGGCGGTTTGCGTATTGGGCGCTCTTCCGCTTCCTCGCTCACTGAC
TCGCTGCGCTCGGTCGTTCGGCTGCGGCGAGCGGTATCAGCTCACTCAAAGGCGGTAATACGGTTATCCA
CAGAATCAGGGGATAACGCAGGAAAGAACATGTGAGCAAAAGGCCAGCAAAAGGCCAGGAACCGTAAAAA
GGCCGCGTTGCTGGCGTTTTTCCATAGGCTCCGCCCCCCTGACGAGCATCACAAAAATCGACGCTCAAGT
CAGAGGTGGCGAAACCCGACAGGACTATAAAGATACCAGGCGTTTCCCCCTGGAAGCTCCCTCGTGCGCT
CTCCTGTTCCGACCCTGCCGCTTACCGGATACCTGTCCGCCTTTCTCCCTTCGGGAAGCGTGGCGCTTTC
TCATAGCTCACGCTGTAGGTATCTCAGTTCGGTGTAGGTCGTTCGCTCCAAGCTGGGCTGTGTGCACGAA
CCCCCCGTTCAGCCCGACCGCTGCGCCTTATCCGGTAACTATCGTCTTGAGTCCAACCCGGTAAGACACG
ACTTATCGCCACTGGCAGCAGCCACTGGTAACAGGATTAGCAGAGCGAGGTATGTAGGCGGTGCTACAGA
GTTCTTGAAGTGGTGGCCTAACTACGGCTACACTAGAAGAACAGTATTTGGTATCTGCGCTCTGCTGAAG
CCAGTTACCTTCGGAAAAAGAGTTGGTAGCTCTTGATCCGGCAAACAAACCACCGCTGGTAGCGGTGGTT
TTTTTGTTTGCAAGCAGCAGATTACGCGCAGAAAAAAAGGATCTCAAGAAGATCCTTTGATCTTTTCTAC
GGGGTCTGACGCTCAGTGGAACGAAAACTCACGTTAAGGGATTTTGGTCATGAGATTATCAAAAAGGATC
TTCACCTAGATCCTTTTAAATTAAAAATGAAGTTTTAAATCAATCTAAAGTATATATGAGTAAACTTGGT
CTGACAGTTACCAATGCTTAATCAGTGAGGCACCTATCTCAGCGATCTGTCTATTTCGTTCATCCATAGT
TGCCTGACTCCCCGTCGTGTAGATAACTACGATACGGGAGGGCTTACCATCTGGCCCCAGTGCTGCAATG
ATACCGCGAGACCCACGCTCACCGGCTCCAGATTTATCAGCAATAAACCAGCCAGCCGGAAGGGCCGAGC
GCAGAAGTGGTCCTGCAACTTTATCCGCCTCCATCCAGTCTATTAATTGTTGCCGGGAAGCTAGAGTAAG
TAGTTCGCCAGTTAATAGTTTGCGCAACGTTGTTGCCATTGCTACAGGCATCGTGGTGTCACGCTCGTCG
TTTGGTATGGCTTCATTCAGCTCCGGTTCCCAACGATCAAGGCGAGTTACATGATCCCCCATGTTGTGCA
AAAAAGCGGTTAGCTCCTTCGGTCCTCCGATCGTTGTCAGAAGTAAGTTGGCCGCAGTGTTATCACTCAT
GGTTATGGCAGCACTGCATAATTCTCTTACTGTCATGCCATCCGTAAGATGCTTTTCTGTGACTGGTGAG
TACTCAACCAAGTCATTCTGAGAATAGTGTATGCGGCGACCGAGTTGCTCTTGCCCGGCGTCAATACGGG
ATAATACCGCGCCACATAGCAGAACTTTAAAAGTGCTCATCATTGGAAAACGTTCTTCGGGGCGAAAACT
CTCAAGGATCTTACCGCTGTTGAGATCCAGTTCGATGTAACCCACTCGTGCACCCAACTGATCTTCAGCA
TCTTTTACTTTCACCAGCGTTTCTGGGTGAGCAAAAACAGGAAGGCAAAATGCCGCAAAAAAGGGAATAA
GGGCGACACGGAAATGTTGAATACTCATACTCTTCCTTTTTCAATATTATTGAAGCATTTATCAGGGTTA
TTGTCTCATGAGCGGATACATATTTGAATGTATTTAGAAAAATAAACAAATAGGGGTTCCGCGCACATTT
CCCCGAAAAGTGCCACCTGACGTCGACGGATCGGGAGATCTCCCGATCCCCTATGGTGCACTCTCAGTAC
AATCTGCTCTGATGCCGCATAGTTAAGCCAGTATCTGCTCCCTGCTTGTGTGTTGGAGGTCGCTGAGTAG
TGCGCGAGCAAAATTTAAGCTACAACAAGGCAAGGCTTGACCGACAATTGCATGAAGAATCTGCTTAGGG
TTAGGCGTTTTGCGCTGCTTCGCGATGTACGGGCCAGATATACGCGTT
